>Addgene plasmid #130841 | MLKP1delTM | addgene full sequence | sequence record 255489 | Addgene Partial NGS Result
TGAGACTTTTCAACAAAGGGTAATATCGGGAAACCTCCTCGGATTCCATTGCCCAGCTATCTGTCACTTC
ATCAAAAGGACAGTAGAAAAGGAAGGTGGCACCTACAAATGCCATCATTGCGATAAAGGAAAGGCTATCG
TTCAAGATGCCCCTGCCGACAGTGGTCCCAAAGATGGACCCCCACCCACGAGGAGCATCGTGGAAAAAGA
AGACGTTCCAACCACGTCTTCAAAGCAAGTGGATTGATGTGATATCTCCACTGACGTAAGGGATGACGCA
CAATCCCACTATCCTTCGCAAGACCCTTCCTCTATATAAGGAAGTTCATTTCATTTGGAGAGGACTCCGG
TATTTTTACAACAATTACCACAACAAAACAAACAACAAACAACATTACAATTTACTATTCTAGTCGACCT
GCAGGCGGCCGCACTAGTGATATCACAAGTTTGTACAAAAAAGCAGGCTTCATGGTCTCCAAGGGGGAGG
AGCTGTTCACCGGCGTGGTCCCGATCCTGGTGGAGCTGGACGGGGATGTTAACGGCCACAAGTTCTCAGT
GTCCGGCGAGGGGGAGGGCGACGCCACCTACGGGAAGCTCACGCTGAAGTTCATTTGCACGACCGGCAAG
CTGCCGGTGCCCTGGCCAACCCTGGTCACAACTCTGACGTACGGCGTCCAGTGCTTCTCCCGCTACCCGG
ACCACATGAAGCAGCATGATTTCTTCAAGTCCGCTATGCCAGAGGGCTACGTGCAGGAGCGCACGATCTT
CTTCAAGGACGATGGCAACTACAAGACCAGGGCCGAGGTCAAGTTCGAGGGGGACACGCTCGTTAACCGG
ATCGAGCTGAAGGGCATTGACTTCAAGGAGGATGGGAATATCCTCGGCCACAAGCTGGAGTACAACTACA
ATTCGCATAACGTCTACATCATGGCGGACAAGCAGAAGAACGGGATTAAGGTTAATTTCAAGATCCGGCA
CAATATTGAGGACGGCAGCGTGCAGCTCGCTGATCATTACCAGCAGAACACACCGATCGGGGACGGCCCT
GTCCTCCTGCCCGATAATCACTACCTCTCTACTCAGTCAGCGCTGTCCAAGGACCCGAACGAGAAGCGCG
ATCATATGGTCCTCCTGGAGTTCGTTACAGCCGCGGGGATCACTCTCGGCATGGACGAGCTGTACAAGGG
GGCTGGCGATTACAAGGACGATGACGATAAGGCCTACCCCTACGACGTGCCAGATTACGCCGGGGCTGGC
ATGAGGGCGGGCGACGCGTTCAGCAACTACCGCTGCAGGACCATGTCGATGAATTACGACGGCGATAGGA
GCGAGGATCGGCAGTCGGAGGAGGTGCAGTCTGCCTACAAGCGGGACAGCGATGTCGGCGAGGAGATGAT
CATTTCCAGCGAGGAGCAGAACGACGAGAATGAGTGGAGCTGGGTCAACCAGGACCGGAATGGCGATCCC
TTCGCGGAGTCGGTTTCGTCTCTCCACACCACGCAGCAGATCCTGGAGAATGAGATTCGCAAGCTGTCGG
AGCTGGGGAAGGAGCTGGAGGCGGAGGAGAGCACCTCGGGCAACAAGGACCAGGATGTTATCCTCCTGCC
ATACTCTGAGGCCGACGTGCTGGAGCTGTCAGAGAAGATGGAGCACCTGGAGCAGAAGGTCAAGGAGGCG
TCGAACACCATTCGCGAGAAGGACCTCATGCTGTCTAAGCTGCAGATCCTCATTGGCACGGCGGATCGGG
CTGCCCTGGAGGAGGAGCTGGAGGAGGCCGCTGCTTCCATCGACCAGCTGGAGACGGAGCTGGAGCGCCA
CCTCCAGGAGAAGCTGGAGGCGGAGATTCAGTGCCTCCTGATGCTCAAGGCTTCCCAGAACTGGCAGGTT
CGCGCGGAGGACAGGGTGGCCCTGGAGGAGCATAGGGCTCTGTCTGCCGGCGATAAGACACGGATGCTCC
TGAAGCTGCGCGAGACTGAGAGCAAGATCGTCATGCTCAAGGAGCAGGTGGACAAGCTGGAGGTCAGGGA
GAAGGAGCTGAACCGGACAACTGAGGTGCTGAAGATGCAGTCACGGACATTCCGCGCGTCCTGAGACCCA
GCTTTCTTGTACAAAGTGGTGATATCCCGCGGCCATGCTAGAGTCCGCAAAAATCACCAGTCTCTCTCTA
CAAATCTATCTCTCTCTATTTTTCTCCAGAATAATGTGTGAGTAGTTCCCAGATAAGGGAATTAGGGTTC
TTATAGGGTTTCGCTCATGTGTTGAGCATATAAGAAACCCTTAGTATGTATTTGTATTTGTAAAATACTT
CTATCAATAAAATTTCTAATTCCTAAAACCAAAATCCAGTGACCTGCAGGCATGCGACGTCGGGCCCTCT
AGAGGATCCCCGGGTACCGCGAATTATCGATCATGAGCGGAGAATTAAGGGAGTCACGTTATGACCCCCG
CCGATGACGCGGGACAAGCCGTTTTACGTTTGGAACTGACAGAACCGCAACGTTGAAGGAGCCACTGAGC
CGCGGGTTTCTGGAGTTTAATGAGCTAAGCACATACGTCAGAAACCATTATTGCGCGTTCAAAAGTCGCC
TAAGGTCACTATCAGCTAGCAAATATTTCTTGTCAAAAATGCTCCACTGACGTTCCATAAATTCCCCTCG
GTATCCAATTAGAGTCTCATATTCACTCTCAACTCGAATCCCCCCTATGAAAAAGCCTGAACTCACCGCG
ACGTCTGTCGAGAAGTTTCTGATCGAAAAGTTCGACAGCGTCTCCGACCTGATGCAGCTCTCGGAGGGCG
AAGAATCTCGTGCTTTCAGCTTCGATGTAGGAGGGCGTGGATATGTCCTGCGGGTAAATAGCTGCGCCGA
TGGTTTCTACAAAGATCGTTATGTTTATCGGCACTTTGCATCGGCCGCGCTCCCGATTCCGGAAGTGCTT
GACATTGGGGAGTTCAGCGAGAGCCTGACCTATTGCATCTCCCGCCGTGCACAGGGTGTCACGTTGCAAG
ACCTGCCTGAAACCGAACTGCCCGCTGTTCTTCAGCCGGTCGCGGAGGCTATGGATGCTATCGCTGCGGC
CGATCTTAGCCAGACGAGCGGGTTCGGCCCATTCGGACCGCAAGGAATCGGTCAATACACTACATGGCGT
GATTTCATATGCGCGATTGCTGATCCCCATGTGTATCACTGGCAAACTGTGATGGACGACACCGTCAGTG
CGTCCGTCGCGCAGGCTCTCGATGAGCTGATGCTTTGGGCCGAGGACTGCCCCGAAGTCCGGCACCTCGT
GCACGCGGATTTCGGCTCCAACAATGTCCTGACGGACAATGGCCGCATAACAGCGGTCATTGACTGGAGC
GAGGCGATGTTCGGGGATTCCCAATACGAGGTCGCCAACATCTTCTTCTGGAGGCCGTGGTTGGCTTGTA
TGGAGCAGCAGACGCGCTACTTCGAGCGGAGGCATCCGGAGCTTGCAGGATCGCCAAGGCTCCGGGCGTA
TATGCTCCGCATTGGTCTTGACCAACTCTATCAGAGCTTGGTTGACGGCAATTTCGATGATGCAGCTTGG
GCGCAGGGTCGATGCGACGCAATCGTCCGATCCGGAGCCGGGACTGTCGGGCGTACACAAATCGCCCGCA
GAAGCGCGGCCGTCTGGACCGATGGCTGTGTAGAAGTACTCGCCGATAGTGGAAACCGACGCCCCAGCAC
TCGTCCGAGGGCAAAGGAATAGAGTAGATGCCGACCGAACAAGAGCTGATTTCGAGAACGCCTCAGCCAG
CAACTCGCGCGAGCCTAGCAAGGCAAATGCGAGAGAACGGCCTTACGCTTGGTGGCACAGTTCTCGTCCA
CAGTTCGCTAAGCTCGCTCGGCTGGGTCGCGGGAGGGCCGGTCGCAGTGATTCAGGAATTAATTCCCTAG
AGTCAAGCAGATCGTTCAAACATTTGGCAATAAAGTTTCTTAAGATTGAATCCTGTTGCCGGTCTTGCGA
TGATTATCATATAATTTCTGTTGAATTACGTTAAGCATGTAATAATTAACATGTAATGCATGACGTTATT
TATGAGATGGGTTTTTATGATTAGAGTCCCGCAATTATACATTTAATACGCGATAGAAAACAAAATATAG
CGCGCAAACTAGGATAAATTATCGCGCGCGGTGTCATCTATGTTACTAGATCGACCGGCATGCAAGCTGA
TAATTCAATTCGGCGTTAATTCAGTACATTAAAAACGTCCGCAATGTGTTATTAAGTTGTCTAAGCGTCA
ATTTGTTTACACCACAATATATCCTGCCACCAGCCAGCCAACAGCTCCCCGACCGGCAGCTCGGCACAAA
ATCACCACTCGATACAGGCAGCCCATCAGTCCGGGACGGCGTCAGCGGGAGAGCCGTTGTAAGGCGGCAG
ACTTTGCTCATGTTACCGATGCTATTCGGAAGAACGGCAACTAAGCTGCCGGGTTTGAAACACGGATGAT
CTCGCGGAGGGTAGCATGTTGATTGTAACGATGACAGAGCGTTGCTGCCTGTGATCAATTCGGGCACGAA
CCCAGTGGACATAAGCCTGTTCGGTTCGTAAGCTGTAATGCAAGTAGCGTATGCGCTCACGCAACTGGTC
CAGAACCTTGACCGAACGCAGCGGTGGTAACGGCGCAGTGGCGGTTTTCATGGCTTGTTATGACTGTTTT
TTTGGGGTACAGTCTATGCCTCGGGCATCCAAGCAGCAAGCGCGTTACGCCGTGGGTCGATGTTTGATGT
TATGGAGCAGCAACGATGTTACGCAGCAGGGCAGTCGCCCTAAAACAAAGTTAAACATCATGGGGGAAGC
GGTGATCGCCGAAGTATCGACTCAACTATCAGAGGTAGTTGGCGTCATCGAGCGCCATCTCGAACCGACG
TTGCTGGCCGTACATTTGTACGGCTCCGCAGTGGATGGCGGCCTGAAGCCACACAGTGATATTGATTTGC
TGGTTACGGTGACCGTAAGGCTTGATGAAACAACGCGGCGAGCTTTGATCAACGACCTTTTGGAAACTTC
GGCTTCCCCTGGAGAGAGCGAGATTCTCCGCGCTGTAGAAGTCACCATTGTTGTGCACGACGACATCATT
CCGTGGCGTTATCCAGCTAAGCGCGAACTGCAATTTGGAGAATGGCAGCGCAATGACATTCTTGCAGGTA
TCTTCGAGCCAGCCACGATCGACATTGATCTGGCTATCTTGCTGACAAAAGCAAGAGAACATAGCGTTGC
CTTGGTAGGTCCAGCGGCGGAGGAACTCTTTGATCCGGTTCCTGAACAGGATCTATTTGAGGCGCTAAAT
GAAACCTTAACGCTATGGAACTCGCCGCCCGACTGGGCTGGCGATGAGCGAAATGTAGTGCTTACGTTGT
CCCGCATTTGGTACAGCGCAGTAACCGGCAAAATCGCGCCGAAGGATGTCGCTGCCGACTGGGCAATGGA
GCGCCTGCCGGCCCAGTATCAGCCCGTCATACTTGAAGCTAGACAGGCTTATCTTGGACAAGAAGAAGAT
CGCTTGGCCTCGCGCGCAGATCAGTTGGAAGAATTTGTCCACTACGTGAAAGGCGAGATCACCAAGGTAG
TCGGCAAATAATGTCTAGCTAGAAATTCGTTCAAGCCGACGCCGCTTCGCGGCGCGGCTTAACTCAAGCG
TTAGATGCACTAAGCACATAATTGCTCACAGCCAAACTATCAGGTCAAGTCTGCTTTTATTATTTTTAAG
CGTGCATAATAAGCCCTACACAAATTGGGAGATATATCATGCATGACCAAAATCCCTTAACGTGAGTTTT
CGTTCCACTGAGCGTCAGACCCCGTAGAAAAGATCAAAGGATCTTCTTGAGATCCTTTTTTTCTGCGCGT
AATCTGCTGCTTGCAAACAAAAAAACCACCGCTACCAGCGGTGGTTTGTTTGCCGGATCAAGAGCTACCA
ACTCTTTTTCCGAAGGTAACTGGCTTCAGCAGAGCGCAGATACCAAATACTGTYCTTCTAGTGTAGCCGT
AGTTAGGCCACCACTTCAAGAACTCTGTAGCACCGCCTACATACCTCGCTCTGCTAATCCTGTTACCAGT
GGCTGCTGCCAGTGGCGATAAGTCGTGTCTTACCGGGTTGGACTCAAGACGATAGTTACCGGATAAGGCG
CAGCGGTCGGGCTGAACGGGGGGTTCGTGCACACAGCCCAGCTTGGAGCGAACGACCTACACCGAACTGA
GATACCTACAGCGTGAGCTATGAGAAAGCGCCACGCTTCCCGAAGGGAGAAAGGCGGACAGGTATCCGGT
AAGCGGCAGGGTCGGAACAGGAGAGCGCACGAGGGAGCTTCCAGGGGGAAACGCCTGGTATCTTTATAGT
CCTGTCGGGTTTCGCCACCTCTGACTTGAGCGTCGATTTTTGTGATGCTCGTCAGGGGGGCGGAGCCTAT
GGAAAAACGCCAGCAACGCGGCCTTTTTACGGTTCCTGGCCTTTTGCTGGCCTTTTGCTCACATGTTCTT
TCCTGCGTTATCCCCTGATTCTGTGGATAACCGTATTACCGCCTTTGAGTGAGCTGATACCGCTCGCCGC
AGCCGAACGACCGAGCGCAGCGAGTCAGTGAGCGAGGAAGCGGAAGAGCGCCTGATGCGGTATTTTCTCC
TTACGCATCTGTGCGGTATTTCACACCGCATATGGTGCACTCTCAGTACAATCTGCTCTGATGCCGCATA
GTTAAGCCAGTATACACTCCGCTATCGCTACGTGACTGGGTCATGGCTGCGCCCCGACACCCGCCAACAC
CCGCTGACGCGCCCTGACGGGCTTGTCTGCTCCCGGCATCCGCTTACAGACAAGCTGTGACCGTCTCCGG
GAGCTGCATGTGTCAGAGGTTTTCACCGTCATCACCGAAACGCGCGAGGCAGGGTGCCTTGATGTGGGCG
CCGGCGGTCGAGTGGCGACGGCGCGGCTTGTCCGCGCCCTGGTAGATTGCCTGGCCGTAGGCCAGCCATT
TTTGAGCGGCCAGCGGCCGCGATAGGCCGACGCGAAGCGGCGGGGCGTAGGGAGCGCAGCGACCGAAGGG
TAGGCGCTTTTTGCAGCTCTTCGGCTGTGCGCTGGCCAGACAGTTATGCACAGGCCAGGCGGGTTTTAAG
AGTTTTAATAAGTTTTAAAGAGTTTTAGGCGGAAAAATCGCCTTTTTTCTCTTTTATATCAGTCACTTAC
ATGTGTGACCGGTTCCCAATGTACGGCTTTGGGTTCCCAATGTACGGGTTCCGGTTCCCAATGTACGGCT
TTGGGTTCCCAATGTACGTGCTATCCACAGGAAAGAGACCTTTTCGACCTTTTTCCCCTGCTAGGGCAAT
TTGCCCTAGCATCTGCTCCGTACATTAGGAACCGGCGGATGCTTCGCCCTCGATCAGGTTGCGGTAGCGC
ATGACTAGGATCGGGCCAGCCTGCCCCGCCTCCTCCTTCAAATCGTACTCCGGCAGGTCATTTGACCCGA
TCAGCTTGCGCACGGTGAAACAGAACTTCTTGAACTCTCCGGCGCTGCCACTGCGTTCGTAGATCGTCTT
GAACAACCATCTGGCTTCTGCCTTGCCTGCGGCGCGGCGTGCCAGGCGGTAGAGAAAACGGCCGATGCCG
GGATCGATCAAAAAGTAATCGGGGTGAACCGTCAGCACGTCCGGGTTCTTGCCTTCTGTGATCTCGCGGT
ACATCCAATCAGCTAGCTCGATCTCGATGTACTCCGGCCGCCCGGTTTCGCTCTTTACGATCTTGTAGCG
GCTAATCAAGGCTTCACCCTCGGATACCGTCACCAGGCGGCCGTTCTTGGCCTTCTTCGTACGCTGCATG
GCAACGTGCGTGGTGTTTAACCGAATGCAGGTTTCTACCAGGTCGTCTTTCTGCTTTCCGCCATCGGCTC
GCCGGCAGAACTTGAGTACGTCCGCAACGTGTGGACGGAACACGCGGCCGGGCTTGTCTCCCTTCCCTTC
CCGGTATCGGTTCATGGATTCGGTTAGATGGGAAACCGCCATCAGTACCAGGTCGTAATCCCACACACTG
GCCATGCCGGCCGGCCCTGCGGAAACCTCTACGTGCCCGTCTGGAAGCTCGTAGCGGATCACCTCGCCAG
CTCGTCGGTCACGCTTCGACAGACGGAAAACGGCCACGTCCATGATGCTGCGACTATCGCGGGTGCCCAC
GTCATAGAGCATCGGAACGAAAAAATCTGGTTGCTCGTCGCCCTTGGGCGGCTTCCTAATCGACGGCGCA
CCGGCTGCCGGCGGTTGCCGGGATTCTTTGCGGATTCGATCAGCGGCCGCTTGCCACGATTCACCGGGGC
GTGCTTCTGCCTCGATGCGTTGCCGCTGGGCGGCCTGCGCGGCCTTCAACTTCTCCACCAGGTCATCACC
CAGCGCCGCGCCGATTTGTACCGGGCCGGATGGTTTGCGACCGCTCACGCCGATTCCTCGGGCTTGGGGG
TTCCAGTGCCATTGCAGGGCCGGCAGACAACCCAGCCGCTTACGCCTGGCCAACCGCCCGTTCCTCCACA
CATGGGGCATTCCACGGCGTCGGTGCCTGGTTGTTCTTGATTTTCCATGCCGCCTCCTTTAGCCGCTAAA
ATTCATCTACTCATTTATTCATTTGCTCATTTACTCTGGTAGCTGCGCGATGTATTCAGATAGCAGCTCG
GTAATGGTCTTGCCTTGGCGTACCGCGTACATCTTCAGCTTGGTGTGATCCTCCGCCGGCAACTGAAAGT
TGACCCGCTTCATGGCTGGCGTGTCTGCCAGGCTGGCCAACGTTGCAGCCTTGCTGCTGCGTGCGCTCGG
ACGGCCGGCACTTAGCGTGTTTGTGCTTTTGCTCATTTTCTCTTTACCTCATTAACTCAAATGAGTTTTG
ATTTAATTTCAGCGGCCAGCGCCTGGACCTCGCGGGCAGCGTCGCCCTCGGGTTCTGATTCAAGAACGGT
TGTGCCGGCGGCGGCAGTGCCTGGGTAGCTCACGCGCTGCGTGATACGGGACTCAAGAATGGGCAGCTCG
TACCCGGCCAGCGCCTCGGCAACCTCACCGCCGATGCGCGTGCCTTTGATCGCCCGCGACACGACAAAGG
CCGCTTGTAGCCTTCCATCCGTGACCTCAATGCGCTGCTTAACCAGCTCCACCAGGTCGGCGGTGGCCCA
TATGTCGTAAGGGCTTGGCTGCACCGGAATCAGCACGAAGTCGGCTGCCTTGATCGCGGACACAGCCAAG
TCCGCCGCCTGGGGCGCTCCGTCGATCACTACGAAGTCGCGCCGGCCGATGGCCTTCACGTCGCGGTCAA
TCGTCGGGCGGTCGATGCCGACAACGGTTAGCGGTTGATCTTCCCGCACGGCCGCCCAATCGCGGGCACT
GCCCTGGGGATCGGAATCGACTAACAGAACATCGGCCCCGGCGAGTTGCAGGGCGCGGGCTAGATGGGTT
GCGATGGTCGTCTTGCCTGACCCGCCTTTCTGGTTAAGTACAGCGATAACCTTCATGCGTTCCCCTTGCG
TATTTGTTTATTTACTCATCGCATCATATACGCAGCGACCGCATGACGCAAGCTGTTTTACTCAAATACA
CATCACCTTTTTAGACGGCGGCGCTCGGTTTCTTCAGCGGCCAAGCTGGCCGGCCAGGCCGCCAGCTTGG
CATCAGACAAACCGGCCAGGATTTCATGCAGCCGCACGGTTGAGACGTGCGCGGGCGGCTCGAACACGTA
CCCGGCCGCGATCATCTCCGCCTCGATCTCTTCGGTAATGAAAAACGGTTCGTCCTGGCCGTCCTGGTGC
GGTTTCATGCTTGTTCCTCTTGGCGTTCATTCTCGGCGGCCGCCAGGGCGTCGGCCTCGGTCAATGCGTC
CTCACGGAAGGCACCGCGCCGCCTGGCCTCGGTGGGCGTCACTTCCTCGCTGCGCTCAAGTGCGCGGTAC
AGGGTCGAGCGATGCACGCCAAGCAGTGCAGCCGCCTCTTTCACGGTGCGGCCTTCCTGGTCGATCAGCT
CGCGGGCGTGCGCGATCTGTGCCGGGGTGAGGGTAGGGCGGGGGCCAAACTTCACGCCTCGGGCCTTGGC
GGCCTCGCGCCCGCTCCGGGTGCGGTCGATGATTAGGGAACGCTCGAACTCGGCAATGCCGGCGAACACG
GTCAACACCATGCGGCCGGCCGGCGTGGTGGTGTCGGCCCACGGCTCTGCCAGGCTACGCAGGCCCGCGC
CGGCCTCCTGGATGCGCTCGGCAATGTCCAGTAGGTCGCGGGTGCTGCGGGCCAGGCGGTCTAGCCTGGT
CACTGTCACAACGTCGCCAGGGCGTAGGTGGTCAAGCATCCTGGCCAGCTCCGGGCGGTCGCGCCTGGTG
CCGGTGATCTTCTCGGAAAACAGCTTGGTGCAGCCGGCCGCGTGCAGTTCGGCCCGTTGGTTGGTCAAGT
CCTGGTCGTCGGTGCTGACGCGGGCATAGCCCAGCAGGCCAGCGGCGGCGCTCTTGTTCATGGCGTAATG
TCTCCGGTTCTAGTCGCAAGTATTCTACTTTATGCGACTAAAACACGCGACAAGAAAACGCCAGGAAAAG
GGCAGGGCGGCAGCCTGTCGCGTAACTTAGGACTTGTGCGACATGTCGTTTTCAGAAGACGGCTGCACTG
AACGTCAGAAGCCGACTGCACTATAGCAGCGGAGGGGTTGSWTYAAAGTACTTTRAWSYMSWKKRRARCC
CTGTGGTTGGCATGCACATACAAATGGACGAACGGATAAACCTTTTCACGCCCTTTTAAATATCCGATTA
TTCTAATAAACGCTCTTTTCTCTTAGGTTTACCCGCCAATATATCCTGTCAAACACTGATAGTTTAAACT
GAAGGCGGGAAACGACAATCTGATCCAAGCTCAAGCTAAGCTTGAGCTCTCCCATATGGTCGACTAGAGC
CAAGCTGATCTCCTTTGCCCCGGAGATCACCATGGACGACTTTCTCTATCTCTACGATCTAGGAAGAAAG
TTCGACGGAGAAGGTGACGATACCATGTTCACCACCGATAATGAGAAGATTAGCCTCTTCAATTTCAGAA
AGAATGCTGACCCACAGATGGTTAGAGAGGCCTACGCGGCAGGTCTCATCAAGACGATCTACCCGAGTAA
TAATCTCCAGGAGATCAAATACCTTCCCAAGAAGGTTAAAGATGCAGTCAAAAGATTCAGGACTAACTGC
ATCAAGAACACAGAGAAAGATATATTTCTCAAGATCAGAAGTACTATTCCAGTATGGACGATTCAAGGCT
TGCTTCATAAACCAAGGCAAGTAATAGAGATTGGAGTCTCTAAGAAAGTAGTTCCTACTGAATCAAAGGC
CATGGAGTCAAAAATTCAGATCGAGGATCTAACAGAACTCGCCGTGAAGACTGGCGAACAGTTCATACAG
AGTCTTTTACGACTCAATGACAAGAAGAAAATCTTCGTCAACATGGTGGAGCACGACACTCTCGTCTACT
CCAAGAATATCAAAGATACAGTCTCAGAAGACCAAAGGGCTAT
Features (pLannotate 1.2.2; 25 found; start..end, strand, type, name):
      1..345     +  promoter       CaMV 35S promoter: strong constitutive promoter from cauliflower mosaic virus
    298..344     +  promoter       minimal CaMV 35S promoter: minimal 35S promoter from cauliflower mosaic virus
    377..402     +  misc_feature   TMV Ω (fragment): translational enhancer from the tobacco mosaic virus 5'-leader sequence (Gallie et al., 1988)
    445..469     +  protein_bind   attB1: mutant version of attB; recombination site for the Gateway® BP reaction BP Clonase™
    472..1188    +  CDS            EGFP: EGFP is a basic (constitutively fluorescent) green fluorescent protein published in 1996, derived from Aequorea victoria. It is reported to be a rapidly-maturing weak dimer with moderate acid sensitivity.
   2096..2120    -  protein_bind   attB2: mutant version of attB; recombination site for the Gateway® BP reaction BP Clonase™
   2191..2350    +  polyA_signal   CaMV poly(A) signal (fragment): cauliflower mosaic virus polyadenylation signal
   2377..2399    -  misc_feature   MCS (fragment): pUC18/19 multiple cloning site
   2492..2671    +  promoter       NOS promoter: nopaline synthase promoter
   2707..3729    +  CDS            hph: KHYB_ECOLX - Experimental evidence at protein level: Swiss-Prot protein existence level 1. The aminoglycoside phosphotransferases achieve inactivation of their antibiotic substrates by phosphorylation. Only phosphorylates hygromycin and closely related compounds such as demethyl analogs and destomycin. From Escherichia coli.
   3750..3914    +  CDS            yokD (fragment): YOKD_BACSU - Experimental evidence at protein level: Swiss-Prot protein existence level 1. May contribute to antibiotic resistance. From Bacillus subtilis (strain 168).
   3930..4182    +  terminator     NOS terminator: nopaline synthase terminator and poly(A) signal
   4275..4299    -  misc_feature   LB T-DNA repeat: left border repeat from nopaline C58 T-DNA
   4558..4581    +  promoter       Pc promoter (fragment): intI1 (promoter lies within the coding sequence); class 1 integron promoter
   4757..4813    +  CDS            GmR (fragment): gentamycin acetyltransferase; aacC1; confers resistance to gentamycin
   4824..5611    +  CDS            SmR (fragment): aminoglycoside adenylyltransferase (Murphy, 1985); aadA; confers resistance to spectinomycin and streptomycin
   5857..6445    +  rep_origin     ori: high-copy-number ColE1/pMB1/pBR322/pUC origin of replication
   6631..6771    -  misc_feature   bom: basis of mobility region from pBR322
   6873..6912    -  CDS            rop (fragment): Rop protein, which maintains plasmids at low copy number; rop
   7115..7309    -  rep_origin     pVS1 oriV: origin of replication for the Pseudomonas plasmid pVS1 (Heeb et al., 2000)
   7375..8448    -  CDS            pVS1 RepA: replication protein from the Pseudomonas plasmid pVS1 (Heeb et al., 2000)
   8877..9506    -  CDS            pVS1 StaA: stability protein from the Pseudomonas plasmid pVS1 (Heeb et al., 2000)
  10066..10467   -  CDS            Y4CG_SINFN (fragment): Protein inferred from homology: Swiss-Prot protein existence level 3. From Sinorhizobium fredii (strain NBRC 101917 / NGR234).
  10807..10831   -  misc_feature   RB T-DNA repeat: right border repeat from nopaline C58 T-DNA
  10880..11521   +  CDS            IBMP_CAMVB (fragment): Experimental evidence at protein level: Swiss-Prot protein existence level 1. Enhances the ribosomal termination-reinitiation event leading to the translation of major open reading frames on the polycistronic viral RNAs. From Cauliflower mosaic virus (strain Bari 1) (CaMV).
