[The description below was written by a language model from this plasmid's Addgene catalogue record and pLannotate feature annotations shown in this document.]
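Description:
MLKP1delTM is a plant expression construct built by Gateway cloning in the binary T-DNA vector pH7WG2. It carries a version of the maize (Zea mays) LINC complex gene MLKP1 from which the transmembrane domain has been deleted. The fusion is driven by the constitutive CaMV 35S promoter, followed by a fragment of the TMV Ω translational enhancer, and ends at a CaMV polyadenylation signal. According to the catalogue entry the insert has an N-terminal eGFP-FLAG-HA tag. The feature table annotates EGFP immediately after attB1, and the roughly 900 nt between EGFP and attB2 is unannotated; this is presumably where the epitope tags and the truncated MLKP1 coding sequence lie. The CaMV-derived fragment annotated just upstream of the promoter, across the sequence origin, is most likely part of the extended 35S promoter region rather than a functional coding sequence.

Within the T-DNA, bounded by nopaline-type left and right border repeats, a NOS promoter–hph–NOS terminator cassette provides hygromycin selection of transformed plant cells. The backbone outside the borders has a ColE1/pBR322-type origin with the bom region for propagation in E. coli. It also has the pVS1 oriV, RepA and StaA functions for replication and stable maintenance in Agrobacterium, and an aadA (SmR) gene conferring spectinomycin/streptomycin resistance. The plasmid is listed as low copy.

The stated purpose is expression of a fluorescent plant LINC fusion protein for cell biology. Removing the transmembrane domain would plausibly serve to test whether that domain is needed for the protein's localisation, though the record does not say this. The sequence is labelled a partial NGS result.
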