Addgene plasmid #130841: MLKP1delTM
Purpose: Expression of plant LINC fluorescent fusion protein for cell biology
Depositing lab: Hank Bass. Depositing organization: Florida State University, Tallahassee. Publication: Identification and characterization of genes encoding the nuclear envelope LINC complex in the monocot species Zea mays. Gumber HK, McKenna JF, Estrada AL, Tolmie AF, Graumann K, Bass HW. J Cell Sci. 2019 Feb 11;132(3). pii: jcs.221390. doi: 10.1242/jcs.221390. PubMed 30659121.
Backbone
  Vector backbone: pH7WG2
  Vector type: Plant Expression
Growth in bacteria
  Bacterial resistance: Spectinomycin, 50 μg/mL
  Growth temperature: 37°C
  Growth strain: DH5alpha
  Copy number: Low Copy
Gene/Insert
  Gene/Insert name: MLKP1
  Species: Zea mays (maize)
  Mutation: Deletion of transmembrane domain
  Promoter: CaMV 35S
  Tag / fusion protein: eGFP-FLAG-HA (N terminal on insert)
  Cloning method: Gateway Cloning
  Sequencing primers: 5′ ATGGTCTCCAAGGGGGAGG; 3′ TGCGGACTCTAGCATGGCCG
Terms and licenses: Academic/Nonprofit Terms; Industry Terms
How to cite: MLKP1delTM was a gift from Hank Bass (Addgene plasmid # 130841 ; http://n2t.net/addgene:130841 ; RRID:Addgene_130841)
